>Addgene plasmid #29152 | pEMS1313 | addgene partial sequence | sequence record 38817 | LacZ-R 5'-GACAGTATCGGCCTCAGGAA-3'
ACCAGGCAAAGCGCCATTCGCCATTCAGGCTGCGCAACTGTTGGGAAGGGCGATCGGTGCGGGCCTCTTC
GCTATTACGCCAGCTGGCGAAAGGGGGATGTGCTGCAAGGCGATTAAGTTGGGTAACGCCAGGGTTTTCC
CAGTCACGACGTTGTAAAACGACGGGATCCGCCATGGTGGCGGAAGTTCCTATACCTTTTGAAGAATAGG
AACTTCGGAATAGGAACTTCCTGTGGAGAGAAAGGCAAAGTGGATGTCAGTAAGACCAATAGGTGCCTAT
CAGAAACGCAAGAGTCTTCTCTGTCTCGACAAGCCCAGTTTCTATTGGTCTCCTTAAACCTGTCTTGTAA
CCTTGATACTTACGGCGCGCCACGCGTGGCCGGCCTAGGAGCTCGAATTCATTAAGGGTTATTGAATATG
ATCGGAATTAATTCTTGAAGACGAAAGGGCCTCGTGATACGCCTATTTTTATAGGTTAATGTCATGATAA
TAATGGTTTCTTAGACGTGCGGCCGCCGTCAGGTGGCACTTTTCGGGGAAATGTGCGCGGAACCCCTATT
TGTTTATTTTTCTAAATACATTCAAATATGTATCCGCTCATGAGACAATAACCCTGATAAATGCTTCAAT
AATATTGAAAAAGGAAGAGTATGAGTATTCAACATTTCCGTGTCGCCCTTATTCCCTTTTTTGCGGCATT
TTGCCTTCCTGTTTTTGCTCACCCAGAAACGCTGGTGAAAGTAAAAGATGCTGAAGATCAGTTGGGTGCA
CGAGTGGGTTACATCGAACTGGATCTCAACAGCGGTAA
