[The description below was written by a language model from this plasmid's Addgene catalogue record.]
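Description:
pEMS1313 is an empty backbone plasmid from the Pleiades Promoter Project, a large-scale effort to build a toolbox of compact "MiniPromoters" that drive selective gene expression in defined regions and cell types of the brain. At roughly 18.8 kb it is a large construct. It is maintained in standard E. coli cloning strains as a high-copy plasmid under ampicillin selection. The specific origin of replication is not listed in the record, and no feature table is available to document the remaining backbone content that accounts for its size.

The record lists no insert, consistent with its role as a recipient vector. The only payload element named is an Intron-LacZ-NLS reporter cassette. In such a cassette, lacZ encodes β-galactosidase, which allows histochemical detection of expressing cells. The nuclear localization signal concentrates the enzyme in the nucleus, so individual positive cells can be resolved more easily in dense tissue such as brain. An intron is commonly included to improve transcript processing and expression in mammalian cells. No promoter is recorded upstream of the reporter. This fits the apparent design, in which candidate MiniPromoter sequences are introduced by restriction enzyme cloning so that reporter expression reads out the activity and specificity of the inserted regulatory element.

The record does not state the cloning sites, any mammalian selection markers, any genomic targeting or homology sequences, or the delivery route into cells or animals. Those details would need to be confirmed from the full sequence or the associated publication.
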