Addgene plasmid #29152: pEMS1313
Purpose: (Empty Backbone) Plasmid described in Portales-Casamar et al., PNAS, 2010 (PMID: 20807748).
Depositing lab: Elizabeth Simpson. Depositing organization: University of British Columbia. Publication: A regulatory toolbox of MiniPromoters to drive selective expression in the brain. Portales-Casamar E, Swanson DJ, Liu L, de Leeuw CN, Banks KG, Ho Sui SJ, Fulton DL, Ali J, Amirabbasi M, Arenillas DJ, Babyak N, Black SF, Bonaguro RJ, Brauer E, Candido TR, Castellarin M, Chen J, Chen Y, Cheng JC, Chopra V, Docking TR, Dreolini L, D'Souza CA, Flynn EK, Glenn R, Hatakka K, Hearty TG, Imanian B, Jiang S, Khorasan-zadeh S, Komljenovic I, Laprise S, Liao NY, Lim JS, Lithwick S, Liu F, Liu J, Lu M, McConechy M, McLeod AJ, Milisavljevic M, Mis J, O'Connor K, Palma B, Palmquist DL, Schmouth JF, Swanson MI, Tam B, Ticoll A, Turner JL, Varhol R, Vermeulen J, Watkins RF, Wilson G, Wong BK, Wong SH, Wong TY, Yang GS, Ypsilanti AR, Jones SJ, Holt RA, Goldowitz D, Wasserman WW, Simpson EM. Proc Natl Acad Sci U S A. 2010 Sep 21. 107(38):16589-94. 10.1073/pnas.1009158107 PubMed 20807748.
Backbone
  Vector backbone: pEMS1313
  Backbone size (bp): 18843
  Vector type: Pleiades Promoter Project [sic, Pleaides Plieades]
Growth in bacteria
  Bacterial resistance: Ampicillin, 100 μg/mL
  Growth temperature: 37°C
  Growth strain: DH5alpha
  Growth instructions: DH10B
  Copy number: High Copy
Gene/Insert
  Gene/Insert name: None
  Tag / fusion protein: Intron-LacZ-NLS
  Cloning method: Restriction Enzyme
  Sequencing primers: 5′ Unknown
Terms and licenses: Academic/Nonprofit Terms; Industry Terms
How to cite: pEMS1313 was a gift from Elizabeth Simpson (Addgene plasmid # 29152 ; http://n2t.net/addgene:29152 ; RRID:Addgene_29152)
